Addgene plasmid #215705: pET-30a-METTL17-8XHIS
Purpose: Express METTL17-8XHIS in C41(DE3) cells
Depositing lab: Vamsi Mootha. Depositing organization: Massachusetts General Hospital. Publication: METTL17 is an Fe-S cluster checkpoint for mitochondrial translation. Ast T, Itoh Y, Sadre S, McCoy JG, Namkoong G, Wengrod JC, Chicherin I, Joshi PR, Kamenski P, Suess DLM, Amunts A, Mootha VK. Mol Cell. 2024 Jan 18;84(2):359-374.e8. doi: 10.1016/j.molcel.2023.12.016. Epub 2024 Jan 9. PubMed 38199006.
Backbone
  Vector backbone: pET-30a(+)
  Vector type: Bacterial Expression
Growth in bacteria
  Bacterial resistance: Kanamycin, 50 μg/mL
  Growth temperature: 37°C
  Growth strain: DH5alpha
  Copy number: Unknown
Gene/Insert
  Gene/Insert name: METTL17
  Species: H. sapiens (human)
  Entrez Gene: METTL17 (a.k.a. METT11D1)
  Tag / fusion protein: HIS
Terms and licenses: Academic/Nonprofit Terms; Industry Terms: Not Available to Industry
How to cite: pET-30a-METTL17-8XHIS was a gift from Vamsi Mootha (Addgene plasmid # 215705 ; http://n2t.net/addgene:215705 ; RRID:Addgene_215705)
