[The description below was written by a language model from this plasmid's Addgene catalogue record and pLannotate feature annotations shown in this document.]
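Description:
pET-30a-METTL17-8XHIS is a bacterial expression plasmid built on the pET-30a(+) backbone for producing recombinant human METTL17 (also known as METT11D1) in E. coli, with the record naming C41(DE3) as the intended expression host. The sequenced plasmid is 6,575 nt. It replicates from a ColE1/pMB1-type origin accompanied by the bom region and the rop gene, which restrains copy number, and it also carries an f1 phage origin. Selection is by kanamycin through an aminoglycoside phosphotransferase gene. Short fragments annotated as tetracycline resistance and an AmpR promoter fragment appear to be backbone remnants rather than functional markers.

The expression cassette follows the standard pET layout: a T7 promoter immediately followed by a lac operator, then the T7 gene 10 ribosome binding site, the METTL17 coding sequence, and a T7 terminator. A plasmid-borne lacI gene with its own promoter supplies repressor, so transcription depends on T7 RNA polymerase provided by a DE3 lysogen and is induced with IPTG. The METTL17 region is annotated as a fragment of the human protein, so the construct may not encode the complete full-length sequence, though the record does not say which residues are missing. Downstream of the insert, the annotation detects a partial TEV protease site match and histidine-tag matches, consistent with the C-terminal 8xHis tag indicated by the name, which would permit metal-affinity purification. Whether the tag can be cleaved off is not stated. The associated study concerns METTL17 as an iron-sulfur cluster-dependent factor in mitochondrial translation, suggesting use in purifying the protein for biochemical characterisation.
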