Features (pLannotate 1.2.2; 21 found; start..end, strand, type, name):
      1..589     +  rep_origin     ori: high-copy-number ColE1/pMB1/pBR322/pUC origin of replication
    775..914     -  misc_feature   bom: basis of mobility region from pBR322
   1016..1207    -  CDS            rop: Rop protein, which maintains plasmids at low copy number; rop
   1224..1604    +  CDS            YPB1_ECOLX: Protein predicted: Swiss-Prot protein existence level 4. From Escherichia coli.
   1676..1967    -  CDS            TcR (fragment): tetracycline efflux protein; tet; confers resistance to tetracycline
   1982..2003    -  protein_bind   CAP binding site: CAP binding activates transcription in the presence of cAMP. E. coli catabolite activator protein
   2016..3098    -  CDS            lacI: lac repressor; lacI; The lac repressor binds to the lac operator to inhibit transcription in E. coli. This inhibition can be relieved by adding lactose or isopropyl-β-D-thiogalactopyranoside (IPTG).
   3099..3176    -  promoter       lacI promoter: lacI
   3184..3463    -  CDS            TcR (fragment): tetracycline efflux protein; tet; confers resistance to tetracycline
   3489..3507    +  promoter       T7 promoter: promoter for bacteriophage T7 RNA polymerase
   3508..3532    +  protein_bind   lac operator: The lac repressor binds to the lac operator to inhibit transcription in E. coli. This inhibition can be relieved by adding lactose or isopropyl-β-D-thiogalactopyranoside (IPTG). lac repressor encoded by lacI
   3547..3569    +  RBS            RBS: efficient ribosome binding site from bacteriophage T7 gene 10 (Olins and Rangwala, 1989)
   3577..4866    +  CDS            METTL17 (fragment): MET17_HUMAN - Also known as METT11D1 From Homo sapiens (Human).
   4867..4883    +  CDS            TEV site (fragment): tobacco etch virus (TEV) protease recognition and cleavage site
   4888..4905    +  CDS            capTEV™ (fragment): composite tag for in vivo biotinylation, TEV protease cleavage, and 6xHis tagging
   4924..4941    +  CDS            9xHis (fragment): 9xHis affinity tag
   4951..5000    +  CDS            SET1 (fragment): solubility-enhancement tag derived from T7 phage gene 10B
   5008..5055    +  terminator     T7 terminator: transcription terminator for bacteriophage T7 RNA polymerase
   5092..5520    +  rep_origin     f1 ori (sequence partly withheld): f1 bacteriophage origin of replication; arrow indicates direction of (+) strand synthesis
   5573..5630    +  promoter       AmpR promoter (fragment): bla
   5639..6454    -  CDS            KanR: aminoglycoside phosphotransferase; aph(3')-Ia; confers resistance to kanamycin in bacteria or G418 (Geneticin®) in eukaryotes
>Addgene plasmid #215705 | pET-30a-METTL17-8XHIS | addgene full sequence | sequence record 431864 | Addgene NGS Result
TTGAGATCCTTTTTTTCTGCGCGTAATCTGCTGCTTGCAAACAAAAAAACCACCGCTACCAGCGGTGGTT
TGTTTGCCGGATCAAGAGCTACCAACTCTTTTTCCGAAGGTAACTGGCTTCAGCAGAGCGCAGATACCAA
ATACTGTCCTTCTAGTGTAGCCGTAGTTAGGCCACCACTTCAAGAACTCTGTAGCACCGCCTACATACCT
CGCTCTGCTAATCCTGTTACCAGTGGCTGCTGCCAGTGGCGATAAGTCGTGTCTTACCGGGTTGGACTCA
AGACGATAGTTACCGGATAAGGCGCAGCGGTCGGGCTGAACGGGGGGTTCGTGCACACAGCCCAGCTTGG
AGCGAACGACCTACACCGAACTGAGATACCTACAGCGTGAGCTATGAGAAAGCGCCACGCTTCCCGAAGG
GAGAAAGGCGGACAGGTATCCGGTAAGCGGCAGGGTCGGAACAGGAGAGCGCACGAGGGAGCTTCCAGGG
GGAAACGCCTGGTATCTTTATAGTCCTGTCGGGTTTCGCCACCTCTGACTTGAGCGTCGATTTTTGTGAT
GCTCGTCAGGGGGGCGGAGCCTATGGAAAAACGCCAGCAACGCGGCCTTTTTACGGTTCCTGGCCTTTTG
CTGGCCTTTTGCTCACATGTTCTTTCCTGCGTTATCCCCTGATTCTGTGGATAACCGTATTACCGCCTTT
GAGTGAGCTGATACCGCTCGCCGCAGCCGAACGACCGAGCGCAGCGAGTCAGTGAGCGAGGAAGCGGAAG
AGCGCCTGATGCGGTATTTTCTCCTTACGCATCTGTGCGGTATTTCACACCGCAATGGTGCACTCTCAGT
ACAATCTGCTCTGATGCCGCATAGTTAAGCCAGTATACACTCCGCTATCGCTACGTGACTGGGTCATGGC
TGCGCCCCGACACCCGCCAACACCCGCTGACGCGCCCTGACGGGCTTGTCTGCTCCCGGCATCCGCTTAC
AGACAAGCTGTGACCGTCTCCGGGAGCTGCATGTGTCAGAGGTTTTCACCGTCATCACCGAAACGCGCGA
GGCAGCTGCGGTAAAGCTCATCAGCGTGGTCGTGAAGCGATTCACAGATGTCTGCCTGTTCATCCGCGTC
CAGCTCGTTGAGTTTCTCCAGAAGCGTTAATGTCTGGCTTCTGATAAAGCGGGCCATGTTAAGGGCGGTT
TTTTCCTGTTTGGTCACTGATGCCTCCGTGTAAGGGGGATTTCTGTTCATGGGGGTAATGATACCGATGA
AACGAGAGAGGATGCTCACGATACGGGTTACTGATGATGAACATGCCCGGTTACTGGAACGTTGTGAGGG
TAAACAACTGGCGGTATGGATGCGGCGGGACCAGAGAAAAATCACTCAGGGTCAATGCCAGCGCTTCGTT
AATACAGATGTAGGTGTTCCACAGGGTAGCCAGCAGCATCCTGCGATGCAGATCCGGAACATAATGGTGC
AGGGCGCTGACTTCCGCGTTTCCAGACTTTACGAAACACGGAAACCGAAGACCATTCATGTTGTTGCTCA
GGTCGCAGACGTTTTGCAGCAGCAGTCGCTTCACGTTCGCTCGCGTATCGGTGATTCATTCTGCTAACCA
GTAAGGCAACCCCGCCAGCCTAGCCGGGTCCTCAACGACAGGAGCACGATCATGCGCACCCGTGGGGCCG
CCATGCCGGCGATAATGGCCTGCTTCTCGCCGAAACGTTTGGTGGCGGGACCAGTGACGAAGGCTTGAGC
GAGGGCGTGCAAGATTCCGAATACCGCAAGCGACAGGCCGATCATCGTCGCGCTCCAGCGAAAGCGGTCC
TCGCCGAAAATGACCCAGAGCGCTGCCGGCACCTGTCCTACGAGTTGCATGATAAAGAAGACAGTCATAA
GTGCGGCGACGATAGTCATGCCCCGCGCCCACCGGAAGGAGCTGACTGGGTTGAAGGCTCTCAAGGGCAT
CGGTCGAGATCCCGGTGCCTAATGAGTGAGCTAACTTACATTAATTGCGTTGCGCTCACTGCCCGCTTTC
CAGTCGGGAAACCTGTCGTGCCAGCTGCATTAATGAATCGGCCAACGCGCGGGGAGAGGCGGTTTGCGTA
TTGGGCGCCAGGGTGGTTTTTCTTTTCACCAGTGAGACGGGCAACAGCTGATTGCCCTTCACCGCCTGGC
CCTGAGAGAGTTGCAGCAAGCGGTCCACGCTGGTTTGCCCCAGCAGGCGAAAATCCTGTTTGATGGTGGT
TAACGGCGGGATATAACATGAGCTGTCTTCGGTATCGTCGTATCCCACTACCGAGATGTCCGCACCAACG
CGCAGCCCGGACTCGGTAATGGCGCGCATTGCGCCCAGCGCCATCTGATCGTTGGCAACCAGCATCGCAG
TGGGAACGATGCCCTCATTCAGCATTTGCATGGTTTGTTGAAAACCGGACATGGCACTCCAGTCGCCTTC
CCGTTCCGCTATCGGCTGAATTTGATTGCGAGTGAGATATTTATGCCAGCCAGCCAGACGCAGACGCGCC
GAGACAGAACTTAATGGGCCCGCTAACAGCGCGATTTGCTGGTGACCCAATGCGACCAGATGCTCCACGC
CCAGTCGCGTACCGTCTTCATGGGAGAAAATAATACTGTTGATGGGTGTCTGGTCAGAGACATCAAGAAA
TAACGCCGGAACATTAGTGCAGGCAGCTTCCACAGCAATGGCATCCTGGTCATCCAGCGGATAGTTAATG
ATCAGCCCACTGACGCGTTGCGCGAGAAGATTGTGCACCGCCGCTTTACAGGCTTCGACGCCGCTTCGTT
CTACCATCGACACCACCACGCTGGCACCCAGTTGATCGGCGCGAGATTTAATCGCCGCGACAATTTGCGA
CGGCGCGTGCAGGGCCAGACTGGAGGTGGCAACGCCAATCAGCAACGACTGTTTGCCCGCCAGTTGTTGT
GCCACGCGGTTGGGAATGTAATTCAGCTCCGCCATCGCCGCTTCCACTTTTTCCCGCGTTTTCGCAGAAA
CGTGGCTGGCCTGGTTCACCACGCGGGAAACGGTCTGATAAGAGACACCGGCATACTCTGCGACATCGTA
TAACGTTACTGGTTTCACATTCACCACCCTGAATTGACTCTCTTCCGGGCGCTATCATGCCATACCGCGA
AAGGTTTTGCGCCATTCGATGGTGTCCGGGATCTCGACGCTCTCCCTTATGCGACTCCTGCATTAGGAAG
CAGCCCAGTAGTAGGTTGAGGCCGTTGAGCACCGCCGCCGCAAGGAATGGTGCATGCAAGGAGATGGCGC
CCAACAGTCCCCCGGCCACGGGGCCTGCCACCATACCCACGCCGAAACAAGCGCTCATGAGCCCGAAGTG
GCGAGCCCGATCTTCCCCATCGGTGATGTCGGCGATATAGGCGCCAGCAACCGCACCTGTGGCGCCGGTG
ATGCCGGCCACGATGCGTCCGGCGTAGAGGATCGAGATCGATCTCGATCCCGCGAAATTAATACGACTCA
CTATAGGGGAATTGTGAGCGGATAACAATTCCCCTCTAGAAATAATTTTGTTTAACTTTAAGAAGGAGAT
ATACATATGGCAGCGCTGGTGCCGGGCGTGACCCAAGTGGATAACAAAAGCGGCTTTCTGCAGAAACGCC
CGCATCGTCAGCATCCGGGCATTCTGAAACTGCCTCATGTGCGGCTACCGCAAGCGTTAGCCAACGGAGC
ACAGCTGCTGCTGCTGGGCAGCGCGGGCCCGACCATGGAAAACCAAGTGCAGACCCTGACGAGCTATCTG
TGGAGCCGCCATCTGCCGGTGGAACCGGAAGAACTGCAGCGCCGCGCGCGCCATCTGGAAAAAAAATTTC
TGGAAAACCCGGATCTGAGTCAGACCGAAGAAAAACTGCGCGGCGCGGTGCTGCATGCGCTGCGCAAAAC
CACCTATCATTGGCAAGAACTGAGCTATACCGAAGGCCTGAGCCTGGTGTATATGGCGGCGCGCCTGGAT
GGCGGCTTTGCGGCGGTGAGCCGCGCGTTTCATGAAATTCGCGCGCGCAACCCGGCGTTTCAGCCGCAGA
CCCTGATGGATTTTGGCAGCGGCACCGGCAGCGTGACCTGGGCGGCGCATAGCATTTGGGGTCAGAGCCT
GCGCGAATATATGTGCGTGGATCGCAGCGCGGCGATGCTGGTGCTGGCGGAAAAACTGCTGAAAGGCGGC
AGCGAAAGCGGCGAACCGTATATTCCGGGCGTGTTTTTTCGTCAGTTTCTGCCGGTGAGCCCGAAAGTGC
AGTTTGATGTGGTGGTGAGCGCGTTTAGCCTGAGCGAACTGCCGAGCAAAGCGGATCGCACCGAAGTGGT
TCAGACCCTGTGGCGCAAAACCGGCCATTTTCTGGTGCTGGTGGAAAACGGCACCAAAGCGGGCCATAGC
CTGCTGATGGATGCGCGCGATCTGGTGCTGAAAGGCAAAGAAAAAAGCCCGCTGGATCCGCGCCCGGGCT
TTGTGTTTGCGCCGTGTCCGCATGAACTGCCGTGCCCGCAGCTGACCAACCTGGCGTGCAGCTTTAGCCA
AGCGTATCATCCGATTCCGTTTAGCTGGAACAAAAAACCGAAAGAAGAAAAATTTAGCATGGTGATTCTG
GCGCGCGGCAGCCCGGAAGAAGCGCATCGCTGGCCGCGCATTACGCAGCCGGTGCTGAAACGCCCGCGCC
ATGTGCATTGCCATCTGTGCTGCCCGGATGGCCACATGCAGCATGCGGTGCTGACCGCGCGCCGCCATGG
CCGCGATCTGTATAGGTGTGCGCGCGTGAGCAGCTGGGGAGATCTGTTGCCGGTGCTGACCCCGAGCGCT
TTTCCGCCGAGCACCGCGCAAGATCCGAGCGAAAGCGAAAACCTGTATTTTCAAGGCCATCATCATCATC
ATCATCATCATTAATAACTCGAGCACCACCACCACCACCACTGAGATCCGGCTGCTAACAAAGCCCGAAA
GGAAGCTGAGTTGGCTGCTGCCACCGCTGAGCAATAACTAGCATAACCCCTTGGGGCCTCTAAACGGGTC
TTGAGGGGTTTTTTGCTGAAAGGAGGAACTATATCCGGATTGGCGAATGGG
[124 nt withheld, positions 5092-5215]
C
[91 nt withheld, positions 5217-5307]
A
[49 nt withheld, positions 5309-5357]
CCTTTGACGTTGGAGTCCACGTTCTTT
[37 nt withheld, positions 5385-5421]
ACCCTATCTCGGTCTATTCTTTTGATTTATAAGGGATTTTGCCGATTTCGGCCTATTGGTTAAAAAATGA
GCTGATTTAACAAAAATTTAACGCGAATTTTAACAAAATATTAACGCTTACAATTTAGGTGGCACTTTTC
GGGGAAATGTGCGCGGAACCCCTATTTGTTTATTTTTCTAAATACATTCAAATATGTATCCGCTCATGAA
TTAATTCTTAGAAAAACTCATCGAGCATCAAATGAAACTGCAATTTATTCATATCAGGATTATCAATACC
ATATTTTTGAAAAAGCCGTTTCTGTAATGAAGGAGAAAACTCACCGAGGCAGTTCCATAGGATGGCAAGA
TCCTGGTATCGGTCTGCGATTCCGACTCGTCCAACATCAATACAACCTATTAATTTCCCCTCGTCAAAAA
TAAGGTTATCAAGTGAGAAATCACCATGAGTGACGACTGAATCCGGTGAGAATGGCAAAAGTTTATGCAT
TTCTTTCCAGACTTGTTCAACAGGCCAGCCATTACGCTCGTCATCAAAATCACTCGCATCAACCAAACCG
TTATTCATTCGTGATTGCGCCTGAGCGAGACGAAATACGCGATCGCTGTTAAAAGGACAATTACAAACAG
GAATCGAATGCAACCGGCGCAGGAACACTGCCAGCGCATCAACAATATTTTCACCTGAATCAGGATATTC
TTCTAATACCTGGAATGCTGTTTTCCCGGGGATCGCAGTGGTGAGTAACCATGCATCATCAGGAGTACGG
ATAAAATGCTTGATGGTCGGAAGAGGCATAAATTCCGTCAGCCAGTTTAGTCTGACCATCTCATCTGTAA
CATCATTGGCAACGCTACCTTTGCCATGTTTCAGAAACAACTCTGGCGCATCGGGCTTCCCATACAATCG
ATAGATTGTCGCACCTGATTGCCCGACATTATCGCGAGCCCATTTATACCCATATAAATCAGCATCCATG
TTGGAATTTAATCGCGGCCTAGAGCAAGACGTTTCCCGTTGAATATGGCTCATAACACCCCTTGTATTAC
TGTTTATGTAAGCAGACAGTTTTATTGTTCATGACCAAAATCCCTTAACGTGAGTTTTCGTTCCACTGAG
CGTCAGACCCCGTAGAAAAGATCAAAGGATCTTC
